>Addgene plasmid #110937 | KG#920 | addgene full sequence | sequence record 212471 | Addgene NGS Result
TGTCGAGTTATGATCTCAGTAATTGCTTCAATTTTCCACATACGTTCCCAAGTGTCTCATTAGAATATAA
ATAAGACAATATTTTGTTCTGTGTCCTGTAGAGAATACACAATTCCAACTAGAAACGTTTTTTTTCATTT
TTTTAAATTGATTTCAAAACATCTTTTGACCTGATGTCAGTGTGGGGGATTTTTTTGGCATTTGTAATCG
AAATTAATGAATTTTTAGACAATTTCTGAAAAATAGTAAGGTTTAAAAAAATCTTAAGGACGGCACACAC
TGTACAACAATACTTTGACTGATGGTTTTTCTGTTTTTCATTACAATCTTATTTTTTCTAGTCAGCTTTT
TTATGTGATTATTTAAAAAAACAATGGTCTTGCTTTAGATAGTCAAGATCTCACACTCTTAATAAAAAAG
GTTTTAATACTTCAGATTTTGCTTTAACTTTTGGAAATTGCCAACCGTTTCTGAAAAATTTGAAGTCTTT
GAAAACAATTACAGCACTTTTGCACGTTTTGCTGCTATCAAATGTTTAATATAAATAAGCAAAATATTTG
TGAAAAATAAAATACTTCACTTCATTTTTTAAATTTTGCTTCTTTCTCACAAATGATATATTGACTGTAA
ATGTCAGAATTTTGAAAAGTTAAAAAAAATTATGTTGAAAATTTATTTTTTTTTCTTACTGACAGACTGA
TGTGCCTTTTTCAGCATCTTGAATAAGTTCAAGTTTTTTTAATCGAAGCTGTTTCCAGTGTCTGTCAGTG
ACCCACACACTAGAACGCCTAAAATAAAAATCGAAATTTTTGGAGTATCCGAATTTAATTTGGAATCAAA
TTGATGCTTGAAATATATGTGAGCTCTTAAAATAATAATAAAAAATTGCTACAATCATTTTATTAAAATA
TTTTTCGATCTAAAAATTGTTCATCATTGAGTAATGTAATTTTGATAAATTAGACCCCCCCCCCTTCTTC
TACAAAACTGATCAAAAGGTCCGAAAGACTTAGAAGACCCGCACAATAGTAGAATATTCAATGGCCGAAT
AGTGAATGCGCGAGGCGGGTGGTTGCTGTCTTCTCGGTTCATATAAGGCTCATCTGTTCAATCACCAAAT
GATCGATGTGTTTTTGTGGCCTTCGGCGTCAGTTTGGAGCAGCACTTCAACCTCATTGAAACCTCTGTCT
TCCTCCTATCTTTGCCTTTTTTTAGTCAAGAGGCGGTGTGAACGACGCAATATTCCCGTTGGTTATCACC
ACACTAGAAGTTTTTTTGAGCACTCTTATCAGGGAACAATTATTGATGATTTATTGCCAACTAGTGGGTT
GGTTTTGCTATTTTTTGAAATTTACTGGTATGGTCTTTTGAGATTTTCAGGCAGTTAAAACTTACTAAGA
CTGATGGTTAACAAAAAGTTGTAATATACAATACTAACTGAAGCGAAACTTTGAACGAAAAATATATTAA
ACTGTTAAATTTTATTTGCAGCTAGCTAACTAATAATTTGTATGTTTAGTGCATTTAAAAAAGTTTTCAG
CTATATTATAATGATAGTTTGAAACTATGATAAAACTGAGTTTATACGACTTTTTGAATACACAAAAAAA
ATTTAAAAATTTTTTGAAAACTTTTTTAATGTATTTTTTGTAGTATTTTATTTTCCCTGGCCTAGGAATT
ATGAAAAAAAGTTTCTAGATTTCAATTTATTCCTTATTTTGACAAATTATTATGAAATAATTCATTAATT
TCATTTTGTACGTAAATGGGCGGGACTAATGAGATCCTCAAACTCCTTGTGATTCTCTTTCCTCCTCGCC
TTCTTCTACCATACTCCTGGACCTCGCTCTTCCCGCGCACTCTCTTCCCCCTCTTTCACTCTTGCCACAC
TTGCCAAGGGAGTCATAAATCGTGCAACATGTTTAGTAGGTGCCGTTTTGAAATATAGATGCTCTTTTTT
TCTTTCTCACAAACCATCTTTTAGTTGGTCTCGCTCATCTATTTTGAAAAATGACGATCCGTGTAGAGCT
TTGATTCTTCATAGTTATTTTCTTGTGTGTGCGTCGGGCCTCATACTGCCAGGTAGAGTGTACGTGTTTA
CCTAACAAGGGAGAGGTCTATGTGGCACTGCGCACTTCATCGTATGCAAATTTGCTTTTATGATCTCTTC
CCTCAGGTCATTGTCCATCATAAGCATCCGCACACTTTTTTTTTGGTGTTTTCTTCTCTTTTTTTGGGTC
ACCAGTTCACAACCAAAAATATAGGTGGTCAAAACATAACATTTTTCTGTACTTACAGTAAGTGGAAATG
TCGTCTAAGCACACTTAGAATATTCTAAATAAAAGAGAATTATTAGAAAACAACTTTAAAATGTTTCTGG
CAACGTTTTGAAAGTTTGAGAAATTTATAACAAACGTTCAAATCAAGTTGCAACATAATTAGAATATAAA
ATTTGTGAAAAACACTTTTTGGTCAACTTCCAAAATTATCAATGATGAAAAAGTGACTGTTTGCAACTAT
TTGGCTTTAAATTAAAGAACTAATTTTTTATTTTAATTTTCACTATTTCCCTACAAGCAACCTGTAAAGT
GATATTGTGTGTGACTATTTTTTCTCTTTTACCACAATATTTGAGTATTAACCCCCCTTTAGCTGTCTTC
AATTATCATTTAATTCAGAATTTCAGGTAGGCGCGCCTCTAGAGGATCCCCGGGATTGGCCAAAGGACCC
AAAGGTATGTTTCGAATGATACTAACATAACATAGAACATTTTCAGGAGGACCCTTGGCGGCCGCGCTAG
CAGCTCTCCTGCAAAAAATGCACACTACAACTATTCTCATATGCTTTTTCATCTTTCTTGTTCAAGTCTC
CACAATGGATGCTCACACTGACAAATACGTCAGAACTCTGTGTGGAAAAACTGCAATCAGAAATATTGCC
AACCTTTGCCCGCCAAAGCCAGAAATGAAGGGTATCTGTTCTACCGGAGGTGAGATAAACTTAAACTCAA
AAGCCTTGTTTGCAAATAATTATTTTTCTAAATTTTCAGAGTATCCAAGCATCACCGAATACTGTTCCAT
GGGATTTTCAGACTCTCAGATCAAGTTTATGTGCTGTGATAACCAAGGGTTCGACGGTACCGGTATGGTG
AGCAAGGGCGAGGAGCTGTTCACCGGGGTGGTGCCCATCCTGGTCGAGCTGGACGGCGACGTAAACGGCC
ACAAGTTCAGCGTGTCCGGCGAGGGCGAGGGCGATGCCACCTACGGCAAGCTGACCCTGAAGTTCATCTG
CACCACCGGCAAGCTGCCCGTGCCCTGGCCCACCCTCGTGACCACCTTGACCTACGGCGTGCAGTGCTTC
GCCCGCTACCCCGACCACATGAAACAGCACGACTTCTTCAAGTCCGCCATGCCCGAAGGCTACGTCCAGG
AGCGCACCATCTTCTTCAAGGACGACGGCAACTACAAGACCCGCGCCGAGGTGAAGTTCGAGGGCGACAC
CCTGGTGAACCGCATCGAGCTGAAGGGCATCGACTTCAAGGAGGACGGCAACATCCTGGGGCACAAGCTG
GAGTACAACTACAACAGCCACAAGGTCTATATCACCGCCGACAAGCAGAAGAACGGCATCAAGGTGAACT
TCAAGACCCGCCACAACATCGAGGACGGCAGCGTGCAGCTCGCCGACCACTACCAGCAGAACACCCCCAT
CGGCGACGGCCCCGTGCTGCTGCCCGACAACCACTACCTGAGCACCCAGTCCGCCCTGAGCAAAGACCCC
AACGAGAAGCGCGATCACATGGTCCTGCTGGAGTTCGTGACCGCCGCCGGGATCACTCTCGGCATGGACG
AGCTGTACAAGTAACAGATATCACTCGAGGAGCTCCCGAGATCTTCAGCGCTCAGCATTCGTAGAATTGT
AAGTTTAAACTTTCTCATACTAACTAACGCGCTCTATTTAAATTTTCAGAATTCCAACTGAGCGCCGGTC
GCTACCATTACCAACTTGTCTGGTGTCAAAAATAATAGGGGCCGCTGTCATCAGAGTAAGTTTAAACTGA
GTTCTACTAACTAACGAGTAATATTTAAATTTTCAGCATCTCGCGCCCGTGCCTCTGACTTCTAAGTCCA
ATTACTCTTCAACATCCCTACATGCTCTTTCTCCCTGTGCTCCCACCCCCTATTTTTGTTATTATCAAAA
AACTTCTCTTAATTTCTTTGTTTTTTAGCTTCTTTTAAGTCACCTCTAACAATGAAATTGTGTAGATTCA
AAAATAGAATTAATTCGTAATAAAAAGTCGAAAAAAATTGTGCTCCCTCCCCCCATTAATAATAATTCTA
TCCCAAAATCTACACAATGTTCTGTGTACACTTCTTATGTTTTTTACTTCTGATAAATTTTTTTGAAACA
TCATAGAAAAAACCGCACACAAAATACCTTATCATATGTTACGTTTCAGTTTATGACCGCAATTTTTATT
TCTTCGCACGTCTGGGCCTCTCATGACGTCAAATCATGCTCATCGTGAAAAAGTTTTGGAGTATTTTTGG
AATTTTTCAATCAAGTGAAAGTTTATGAAATTAATTTTCCTGCTTTTGCTTTTTGGGGTTTCCCCTATTG
TTTGTCAAGATTTCGAGGACGGCGTTTTTCTTGCTAAAATCACAAGTATTGATGAGCACGATGCAAGAAA
GATCGGAAGAAGGTTTGGGTTTGAGGCTCAGTGGAAGGTGAGTAGAAGTTGATAATTTGAAAGTGGAGTA
GTGTCTATGGGGTTTTTGCCTTAAATGACAGAATACATTCCCAATATACCAAACATAACTGTTTCCTACT
AGTCGGCCGTACGGGCCCTTTCGTCTCGCGCGTTTCGGTGATGACGGTGAAAACCTCTGACACATGCAGC
TCCCGGAGACGGTCACAGCTTGTCTGTAAGCGGATGCCGGGAGCAGACAAGCCCGTCAGGGCGCGTCAGC
GGGTGTTGGCGGGTGTCGGGGCTGGCTTAACTATGCGGCATCAGAGCAGATTGTACTGAGAGTGCACCAT
ATGCGGTGTGAAATACCGCACAGATGCGTAAGGAGAAAATACCGCATCAGGCGGCCTTAATTAAGGGCCT
CGTGATACGCCTATTTTTATAGGTTAATGTCATGATAATAATGGTTTCTTAGACGTCAGGTGGCACTTTT
CGGGGAAATGTGCGCGGAACCCCTATTTGTTTATTTTTCTAAATACATTCAAATATGTATCCGCTCATGA
GACAATAACCCTGATAAATGCTTCAATAATATTGAAAAAGGAAGAGTATGAGTATTCAACATTTCCGTGT
CGCCCTTATTCCCTTTTTTGCGGCATTTTGCCTTCCTGTTTTTGCTCACCCAGAAACGCTGGTGAAAGTA
AAAGATGCTGAAGATCAGTTGGGTGCACGAGTGGGTTACATCGAACTGGATCTCAACAGCGGTAAGATCC
TTGAGAGTTTTCGCCCCGAAGAACGTTTTCCAATGATGAGCACTTTTAAAGTTCTGCTATGTGGCGCGGT
ATTATCCCGTATTGACGCCGGGCAAGAGCAACTCGGTCGCCGCATACACTATTCTCAGAATGACTTGGTT
GAGTACTCACCAGTCACAGAAAAGCATCTTACGGATGGCATGACAGTAAGAGAATTATGCAGTGCTGCCA
TAACCATGAGTGATAACACTGCGGCCAACTTACTTCTGACAACGATCGGAGGACCGAAGGAGCTAACCGC
TTTTTTGCACAACATGGGGGATCATGTAACTCGCCTTGATCGTTGGGAACCGGAGCTGAATGAAGCCATA
CCAAACGACGAGCGTGACACCACGATGCCTGTAGCAATGGCAACAACGTTGCGCAAACTATTAACTGGCG
AACTACTTACTCTAGCTTCCCGGCAACAATTAATAGACTGGATGGAGGCGGATAAAGTTGCAGGACCACT
TCTGCGCTCGGCCCTTCCGGCTGGCTGGTTTATTGCTGATAAATCTGGAGCCGGTGAGCGTGGGTCTCGC
GGTATCATTGCAGCACTGGGGCCAGATGGTAAGCCCTCCCGTATCGTAGTTATCTACACGACGGGGAGTC
AGGCAACTATGGATGAACGAAATAGACAGATCGCTGAGATAGGTGCCTCACTGATTAAGCATTGGTAACT
GTCAGACCAAGTTTACTCATATATACTTTAGATTGATTTAAAACTTCATTTTTAATTTAAAAGGATCTAG
GTGAAGATCCTTTTTGATAATCTCATGACCAAAATCCCTTAACGTGAGTTTTCGTTCCACTGAGCGTCAG
ACCCCGTAGAAAAGATCAAAGGATCTTCTTGAGATCCTTTTTTTCTGCGCGTAATCTGCTGCTTGCAAAC
AAAAAAACCACCGCTACCAGCGGTGGTTTGTTTGCCGGATCAAGAGCTACCAACTCTTTTTCCGAAGGTA
ACTGGCTTCAGCAGAGCGCAGATACCAAATACTGTTCTTCTAGTGTAGCCGTAGTTAGGCCACCACTTCA
AGAACTCTGTAGCACCGCCTACATACCTCGCTCTGCTAATCCTGTTACCAGTGGCTGCTGCCAGTGGCGA
TAAGTCGTGTCTTACCGGGTTGGACTCAAGACGATAGTTACCGGATAAGGCGCAGCGGTCGGGCTGAACG
GGGGGTTCGTGCACACAGCCCAGCTTGGAGCGAACGACCTACACCGAACTGAGATACCTACAGCGTGAGC
TATGAGAAAGCGCCACGCTTCCCGAAGGGAGAAAGGCGGACAGGTATCCGGTAAGCGGCAGGGTCGGAAC
AGGAGAGCGCACGAGGGAGCTTCCAGGGGGAAACGCCTGGTATCTTTATAGTCCTGTCGGGTTTCGCCAC
CTCTGACTTGAGCGTCGATTTTTGTGATGCTCGTCAGGGGGGCGGAGCCTATGGAAAAACGCCAGCAACG
CGGCCTTTTTACGGTTCCTGGCCTTTTGCTGGCCTTTTGCTCACATGTTCTTTCCTGCGTTATCCCCTGA
TTCTGTGGATAACCGTATTACCGCCTTTGAGTGAGCTGATACCGCTCGCCGCAGCCGAACGACCGAGCGC
AGCGAGTCAGTGAGCGAGGAAGCGGAAGAGCGCCCAATACGCAAACCGCCTCTCCCCGCGCGTTGGCCGA
TTCATTAATGCAGCTGGCACGACAGGTTTCCCGACTGGAAAGCGGGCAGTGAGCGCAACGCAATTAATGT
GAGTTAGCTCACTCATTAGGCACCCCAGGCTTTACACTTTATGCTTCCGGCTCGTATGTTGTGTGGAATT
GTGAGCGGATAACAATTTCACACAGGAAACAGCTATGACCATGATTACGCCAAGCTTGCATGCCTGACAC
TAAGTTTCTCTGCAGTGTTACACGAACTTTTTACAATCTACTACTACTAACGAACGTCGCTTGTATGTGT
TGCGCTCTGAAAAGTTCACATCTGTTGCTGCCTTTTGTACATTATTTGAGAATCTTTACTCATTTCGTGT
TCTTTTATCAATTTAGTGAATAAACTGATTCATATTGATTAACAAGTAGTTGAACAAAAAGAAACGGTGT
CCTTTTGTGTTTGCATTTTATCTCTGTCCTTTGTAGTCTGATTTTAATTTTTTCTTACTCTATTCATCTC
CTTCTCTGCTCCACCAAACCGGTATATATGACTAGGGCTTACACAGACGTGCTTCATTTTCTTTTCTTGC
TTCTTCCCCACAAATGATACACTGTCAATGGGCGAGGAAGAAGAGCTGCTTCTTGGGACGGACTCGTCGT
TCTTTCTCATCAATCACCGGCGATGCACTCGACACAAACACGTTACAAGAAAGACCCTCCCGGGCTCTTT
CAGCCCATTTTGTTGAAATATGTGCTTTTGAAACGCAACATTCGAATGATTTGTCACGACAGTCGGCCTA
ATTAATTGACTCTCGAAAATGAGCATACGATTGAGTGTTAATGTGCCGAAGATGTAGGGAGGAGCAAGAA
AAGAGGGTGGAAGAGATGATGAGTGACAGACTGTCTTAACAGATGACCTGCTTGTGGTGGTCACC
Features (pLannotate 1.2.2; 13 found; start..end, strand, type, name):
   2697..2714    -  misc_feature   MCS (fragment): pUC18/19 multiple cloning site
   2818..3126    +  CDS            ins-22: ILA2_CAEEL - Protein inferred from homology: Swiss-Prot protein existence level 3. From Caenorhabditis elegans.
   3145..3861    +  CDS            Emerald: Emerald is a basic (constitutively fluorescent) green fluorescent protein published in 1998, derived from Aequorea victoria. It is reported to be a very rapidly-maturing weak dimer.
   4575..4727    +  CDS            aex-5 (fragment): AEX5_CAEEL - Also known as kpc-3 From Caenorhabditis elegans.
   4855..4890    +  CDS            rop (fragment): Rop protein, which maintains plasmids at low copy number; rop
   4992..5091    +  misc_feature   bom (fragment): basis of mobility region from pBR322
   5193..5297    +  promoter       AmpR promoter: bla
   5298..6158    +  CDS            AmpR: β-lactamase; bla; confers resistance to ampicillin, carbenicillin, and related antibiotics
   6329..6917    +  rep_origin     ori: high-copy-number ColE1/pMB1/pBR322/pUC origin of replication
   7100..7192    +  CDS            lacI (fragment): lac repressor; lacI; The lac repressor binds to the lac operator to inhibit transcription in E. coli. This inhibition can be relieved by adding lactose or isopropyl-β-D-thiogalactopyranoside (IPTG).
   7205..7226    +  protein_bind   CAP binding site: CAP binding activates transcription in the presence of cAMP. E. coli catabolite activator protein
   7241..7271    +  promoter       lac promoter: promoter for the E. coli lac operon
   7279..7295    +  protein_bind   lac operator: The lac repressor binds to the lac operator to inhibit transcription in E. coli. This inhibition can be relieved by adding lactose or isopropyl-β-D-thiogalactopyranoside (IPTG). lac repressor encoded by lacI
