[The description below was written by a language model from this plasmid's Addgene catalogue record and pLannotate feature annotations shown in this document.]
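Description:
KG#920 is a C. elegans transgene expression plasmid built on a high-copy pUC backbone and propagated in E. coli under ampicillin selection. The feature table shows the β-lactamase gene with its own promoter and a ColE1/pUC-type origin. It also picks up remnants typical of pUC- and pBR322-derived vectors: fragments of rop, bom and lacI, a CAP site, and the lac promoter and operator. Although catalogued as a bacterial expression vector, its payload is designed for expression in transgenic worms. The sequenced record is about 8 kb.

The expression cassette has three parts. A roughly 3.4 kb mig-13 promoter, which is not annotated in the feature table, drives transcription. According to the depositor it is active in the cholinergic motor neuron DA9 from hatching to adulthood and in VA12 from mid-larval stages. It is occasionally active in PHAL, PVCL and LUAL, and also in many neurons anterior to the vulva. Downstream lies the ins-22 coding sequence, encoding an insulin-like neuropeptide, followed closely by the green fluorescent protein Emerald to form a C-terminal fusion. Because the neuropeptide is packaged into dense core vesicles, the fusion labels these organelles. The cassette ends with the unc-54 3' control region. The short aex-5 fragment annotated downstream of Emerald probably falls within this region rather than being an intended insert. Three synthetic introns (in the 5' UTR, just upstream of the unc-54 3' region, and within that 3' UTR) are included to make expression of intronless inserts more robust. The multiple cloning site derives from pPD96.52 with an added SbfI site.

The construct is used to image dense core vesicles in a single identified neuron in living animals. The depositor notes that the vector can also be adapted for other fluorescent protein fusions.
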