Addgene plasmid #110937: KG#920
Purpose: Expresses INS-22-Emerald in the cholinergic motor neuron DA9 for imaging Dense Core Vesicles in a single neuron in a living animal
Depositing lab: Kenneth Miller. Depositing organization: Oklahoma Medical Research Foundation. Publication: Sentryn Acts with a Subset of Active Zone Proteins To Optimize the Localization of Synaptic Vesicles in Caenorhabditis elegans. Edwards SL, Morrison LM, Manning L, Stec N, Richmond JE, Miller KG. Genetics. 2018 Nov;210(3):947-968. doi: 10.1534/genetics.118.301466. PubMed 30401765.
Backbone
  Vector backbone: pUC
  Backbone size w/o insert (bp): 2632
  Vector type: Bacterial Expression
Growth in bacteria
  Bacterial resistance: Ampicillin, 100 μg/mL
  Growth temperature: 37°C
  Growth strain: DH5alpha
  Copy number: High Copy
Gene/Insert 1
  Gene/Insert name: mig-13 promoter
  Species: C. elegans (nematode)
  Insert size (bp): 3393
  Cloning method: Unknown
  Sequencing primers: 5′ Unknown
Gene/Insert 2
  Gene/Insert name: INS-22-Emerald
  Species: C. elegans (nematode)
  Insert size (bp): 1047
  Cloning method: Unknown
  Sequencing primers: 5′ Unknown
Gene/Insert 3
  Gene/Insert name: unc-54 3' control region with 1 artificial intron just upstream and 1 artificial intron in control region
  Species: C. elegans (nematode)
  Insert size (bp): 940
  Cloning method: Unknown
  Sequencing primers: 5′ Unknown
Terms and licenses: Academic/Nonprofit Terms; Industry Terms: Not Available to Industry
Depositor comments: Used ApE plasmid editor to digitally construct the plasmid, then designed the primers necessary to assemble INS-22-Emerald into the mig-13:: vector background. We then used Herculase II to produce the fragments and the NEBuilder Master Mix to make the new plasmid. Transformed into XL1-Blue electrocompetent cells. Did Qiagen preps on 2 clones, screened by PCR, and submitted 1 clone for sequence of the INS-22-emerald region. Froze the DNA and made a glycerol stock. In transgenic animals, this vector will produce INS-22-Emerald to tag Dense Core Vesicles in the DA9 cholinergic motor neuron, thus allowing visualization of Dense Core Vesicles in a single neuron in living animals. Features of the expression construct: The mig-13 promoter drives expression in DA9 from hatching to adult and VA12 from mid-larval to adult stages. Also drives expression occasionally in PHAL, PVCL, and LUAL in addition to many neurons anterior to the vulva. This vector has 3 synthetic introns for increasing the robustness of intronless insert expression: 1 in the 5' UTR, one just upstream of the unc-54 3' UTR/ control region, and one in the 3' UTR of unc-54. The new MCS in this construct is derived from pPD96.52, with the addition of an 8-cutter Sbf I site between Nhe I and Kpn I. Note: this vector can be converted to a vector that fuses GFP, YFP, or CFP onto the C-terminus of the protein as follows: Remove the ~1000 bp (Kpn I or Age I) + (Spe I or BsiW I [expensive, 55 C cutter with 50% activity at 37 C; heat inactivate 80 C] or Apa I) fragment containing the unc-54 3’ control region from this plasmid and replace it with the ~1800 bp like-digested fragment containing 3-intron S65C GFP (see pPD94.81 in Fire Lab plasmids), YFP (see pPD136.64 in Fire Lab plasmids) or CFP (see pPD136.61 in Fire Lab plasmids) + the unc-54 3’ UTR and control region. Note if Spe I is used to cut these Fire Lab vectors, you get 3 bands: 1100, 1800, and 4000 (total size 6.9 Kb). The 1800 bp band is the XFP-containing band. For C-terminal fusions, remember to leave the stop codon off of the upstream protein. For the above-mentioned Fire Lab vectors, the reading frame for the downstream XFP relative to the Kpn I and Age I sites is as follows (triplets are the reading frame codons): Kpn I G GTA CCG GT Age I Alternatively, use Gibson Assembly/ NEBuilder to insert any genetically encoded fluorescent protein at the N- or C-terminus of your protein.
How to cite: KG#920 was a gift from Kenneth Miller (Addgene plasmid # 110937 ; http://n2t.net/addgene:110937 ; RRID:Addgene_110937)
